LOCUS       Exported 1059 bp ds-DNA linear SYN 17-JUN-2021
DEFINITION  Expression of G protein-coupled receptors for PRESTO-Tango: parallel
            receptorome expression and screening via transcriptional output,
            with transcriptional activation following arrestin translocation.
ACCESSION   .
VERSION     .
KEYWORDS    TACR3-Tango
SOURCE      synthetic DNA construct
  ORGANISM  synthetic DNA construct
REFERENCE   1 (bases 1 to 1059)
  AUTHORS   Kroeze WK, Sassano MF, Huang XP, Lansu K, McCorvy JD, Giguere PM,
            Sciaky N, Roth BL
  TITLE     PRESTO-Tango as an open-source resource for interrogation of the
            druggable human GPCRome.
  JOURNAL   Nat Struct Mol Biol. 2015 May;22(5):362-9. doi: 10.1038/nsmb.3014.
            Epub 2015 Apr 20.
  PUBMED    25895059
REFERENCE   2 (bases 1 to 1059)
  AUTHORS   .
  TITLE     Direct Submission
  JOURNAL   Exported Jun 17, 2021 from SnapGene Server 1.1.58
            http://www.snapgene.com
FEATURES             Location/Qualifiers
     source          1..1059
                     /organism="synthetic DNA construct"
                     /mol_type="other DNA"
     primer_bind     47..66
                     /label=T7
                     /note="T7 promoter, forward primer"
     promoter        47..65
                     /label=T7 promoter
                     /note="promoter for bacteriophage T7 RNA polymerase"
ORIGIN
        1 gctctctggc tactagagaa cccactgctt actggcttat cgaaattaat acgactcact
       61 atagggagac ccaagctggc tagcgtttaa acttaagctt ggtaccgagc tcggatccac
      121 tagtccagtg tggtggaatt ctgcagatat ccagcacagt ggcggccgcg ccaccatgaa
      181 gacgatcatc gccctgagct acatcttctg cctggtattc gccgactaca aggacgatga
      241 tgacgccagc atcgatatgg cgacattgcc cgccgcggag acttggatcg acggaggagg
      301 aggcgtgggt gccgatgcag ttaatcttac cgcctccttg gccgctggag cagccactgg
      361 cgctgtcgag accggctggc tccagctgct cgaccaagcc ggtaacttga gcagttcacc
      421 atctgccctc ggactgcctg ttgctagtcc cgccccttca cagccctggg ctaatctgac
      481 aaaccagttt gtgcagccct catggagaat cgctctgtgg agcctggcct acggcgttgt
      541 ggtggcagtt gccgtgctcg gaaacctcat cgtaatatgg atcattctgg ctcataaaag
      601 aatgagaacc gtgactaatt acttcctggt caacctggct ttttccgatg ctagtatggc
      661 agctttcaat accctggtta acttcatata cgctctgcat tctgagtggt acttcggtgc
      721 caactactgt cgatttcaga atttcttccc tatcacagct gtcttcgcat ccatctactc
      781 aatgacagcc atcgcggtgg ataggtatat ggccataatc gacccactga agcctagact
      841 gtccgcaacc gccaccaaaa tcgtaattgg gtctatttgg attctggctt ttcttctggc
      901 ctttccacag tgcctgtata gtaaaacaaa ggtgatgcct ggccggacac tgtgtttcgt
      961 gcaatggcca gagggaccaa agcaacactt cacatatcac attatcgtga ttatcctggt
     1021 gtactgtttc cccctgctta tcatggggat tacgtatac
//
