>Addgene plasmid #66516 | TACR3-Tango | depositor partial sequence | sequence record 113646 | TACR3
ATGGCGACATTGCCCGCCGCGGAGACTTGGATCGACGGAGGAGGAGGCGTGGGTGCCGATGCAGTTAATC
TTACCGCCTCCTTGGCCGCTGGAGCAGCCACTGGCGCTGTCGAGACCGGCTGGCTCCAGCTGCTCGACCA
AGCCGGTAACTTGAGCAGTTCACCATCTGCCCTCGGACTGCCTGTTGCTAGTCCCGCCCCTTCACAGCCC
TGGGCTAATCTGACAAACCAGTTTGTGCAGCCCTCATGGAGAATCGCTCTGTGGAGCCTGGCCTACGGCG
TTGTGGTGGCAGTTGCCGTGCTCGGAAACCTCATCGTAATATGGATCATTCTGGCTCATAAAAGAATGAG
AACCGTGACTAATTACTTCCTGGTCAACCTGGCTTTTTCCGATGCTAGTATGGCAGCTTTCAATACCCTG
GTTAACTTCATATACGCTCTGCATTCTGAGTGGTACTTCGGTGCCAACTACTGTCGATTTCAGAATTTCT
TCCCTATCACAGCTGTCTTCGCATCCATCTACTCAATGACAGCCATCGCGGTGGATAGGTATATGGCCAT
AATCGACCCACTGAAGCCTAGACTGTCCGCAACCGCCACCAAAATCGTAATTGGGTCTATTTGGATTCTG
GCTTTTCTTCTGGCCTTTCCACAGTGCCTGTATAGTAAAACAAAGGTGATGCCTGGCCGGACACTGTGTT
TCGTGCAATGGCCAGAGGGACCAAAGCAACACTTCACATATCACATTATCGTGATTATCCTGGTGTACTG
TTTCCCCCTGCTTATCATGGGGATTACGTATACTATCGTTGGGATTACACTTTGGGGCGGCGAGATCCCC
GGCGATACATGCGATAAGTATCATGAACAATTGAAGGCCAAAAGGAAGGTGGTGAAAATGATGATCATTG
TAGTCATGACGTTTGCCATATGCTGGTTGCCCTACCACATCTACTTTATCCTGACTGCCATCTACCAGCA
ACTTAACCGCTGGAAGTACATCCAGCAGGTGTACCTGGCCAGCTTTTGGCTCGCTATGAGTTCAACGATG
TATAATCCCATAATATACTGCTGTCTCAATAAGCGGTTCCGAGCGGGATTTAAAAGAGCTTTTAGATGGT
GCCCTTTTATTAAGGTGAGTTCATACGATGAACTGGAGCTTAAAACCACGCGGTTCCACCCCAATCGGCA
GTCTAGCATGTACACTGTGACAAGGATGGAATCTATGACCGTCGTCTTCGATCCTAACGACGCCGACACC
ACCAGGTCTAGCCGCAAAAAGCGCGCTACGCCAAGAGATCCTAGCTTCAATGGATGTTCACGCCGGAATT
CAAAAAGCGCAAGCGCCACGTCATCATTTATCTCATCCCCATATACGAGCGTGGATGAGTACAGT
