>Addgene plasmid #66516 | TACR3-Tango | addgene partial sequence | sequence record 121531 | Tet-R 5'-GGCGAGTTTACGGGTTGTTA-3'
GCTCTAATGCGCTGTTAATCACTTTACTTTTATCTAATCTTAGCTGGAAGTACAGGTTCTCACCGGTCGA
TGAAGTGTCCTTGGCCAGGGAGGAGCTGGCGGTGGTGCAGGACTCATCTTGGGGACCCAGGCTGGGTGGG
GTGCGTCCACCGGTATCGATACTGTACTCATCCACGCTCGTATATGGGGATGAGATAAATGATGACGTGG
CGCTTGCGCTTTTTGAATTCCGGCGTGAACATCCATTGAAGCTAGGATCTCTTGGCGTAGCGCGCTTTTT
GCGGCTAGACCTGGTGGTGTCGGCGTCGTTAGGATCGAAGACGACGGTCATAGATTCCATCCTTGTCACA
GTGTACATGCTAGACTGCCGATTGGGGTGGAACCGCGTGGTTTTAAGCTCCAGTTCATCGTATGAACTCA
CCTTAATAAAAGGGCACCATCTAAAAGCTCTTTTAAATCCCGCTCGGAACCGCTTATTGAGACAGCAGTA
TATTATGGGATTATACATCGTTGAACTCATAGCGAGCCAAAAGCTGGCCAGGTACACCTGCTGGATGTAC
TTCCAGCGGTTAAGTTGCTGGTAGATGGCAGTCAGGATAAAGTAGATGTGGTAGGGCAACCAGCATATGG
CAAACGTCATGACTACAATGATCATCATTTTCACCACCTTCCTTTTGGCCTTCAATTGTTCATGATACTT
ATCGCATGTATCGCCGGGGATCTCGCCGCCCCAAAGTGTAATCCCAACGATAGTATACGTAATCCCCATG
ATAAGCAGGGGGAAACAGTACACCAGGATAATCACGATAATGTGATATGTGAAGTGTTGCTTTGGTCCCT
CTGGCCATTGCACGAAACACAGTGTCCGGCCAGGCATCACCTTTGTTTTACTATACAGGCACTG
