[The description below was written by a language model from this plasmid's Addgene catalogue record and the feature table of its GenBank file.]
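Description:
TACR3-Tango is a mammalian expression plasmid from the PRESTO-Tango collection, carrying the human tachykinin receptor 3 gene (TACR3, also known as NK3R; insert about 1.4 kb) in the "empty Tango" backbone of about 6.6 kb, which the depositor notes was derived from pcDNA3.1(+). It is propagated in E. coli as a high-copy plasmid under ampicillin selection, and it carries a neomycin resistance marker so that transfected mammalian cells can be selected with G418. Receptor expression is driven by the CMV promoter, and the backbone supplies an N-terminal FLAG tag, which allows the expressed receptor to be detected. The insert was cloned between NotI and XhoI. The depositor cautions, however, that most vectors in this series have an XbaI site rather than XhoI downstream of the tTA sequence, so the 3′ site should be confirmed by sequencing.

The depositor comments indicate that a tTA (tetracycline transactivator) coding sequence lies downstream of the receptor. This fits the stated purpose of producing a transcriptional readout after arrestin translocation to an activated GPCR. In Tango-type assays generally, arrestin recruitment leads to release of the receptor-tethered transactivator, which then switches on a reporter gene. The record does not list the linker, the protease site or other elements of the fusion. The plasmid is intended for parallel screening of ligands across the druggable human GPCRome and was produced under the Illuminating the Druggable Genome programme. The GenBank record held for it covers only a 1,059 bp portion of the plasmid and annotates just a T7 promoter and its primer-binding site, so most of the construct is not documented at the feature level.
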