Addgene plasmid #66516: TACR3-Tango
Purpose: Expression of G protein-coupled receptors for PRESTO-Tango: parallel receptorome expression and screening via transcriptional output, with transcriptional activation following arrestin translocation
Depositing lab: Bryan Roth. Depositing organization: University of North Carolina at Chapel Hill. Publication: PRESTO-Tango as an open-source resource for interrogation of the druggable human GPCRome. Kroeze WK, Sassano MF, Huang XP, Lansu K, McCorvy JD, Giguere PM, Sciaky N, Roth BL. Nat Struct Mol Biol. 2015 May;22(5):362-9. doi: 10.1038/nsmb.3014. Epub 2015 Apr 20. PubMed 25895059.
Backbone
  Vector backbone: empty Tango
  Backbone size w/o insert (bp): 6632
  Vector type: Mammalian Expression
  Selectable markers: Neomycin (select with G418)
Growth in bacteria
  Bacterial resistance: Ampicillin, 100 μg/mL
  Growth temperature: 37°C
  Growth strain: DH5alpha
  Copy number: High Copy
Gene/Insert
  Gene/Insert name: TACR3
  Species: H. sapiens (human)
  Insert size (bp): 1395
  Entrez Gene: TACR3 (a.k.a. HH11, NK-3R, NK3, NK3R, NKR, TAC3R, TAC3RL)
  Promoter: CMV
  Tag / fusion protein: FLAG (N terminal on backbone)
  Cloning method: Restriction Enzyme; 5′ cloning site NotI (not destroyed); 3′ cloning site XhoI (unknown if destroyed)
  Sequencing primers: 5′ CMV-F; 3′ Tet-R
Terms and licenses: Academic/Nonprofit Terms; Industry Terms: Not Available to Industry
Depositor comments: Please note: Most of the PRESTO-Tango vectors do not contain the XhoI cut site downstream of the tTA sequence and instead carry an XbaI site. If you need to perform an XhoI digest we recommend sequencing with a forward primer at the C-terminus of tTA to determine which of the two sites is present. Suggested primer: 5-gagctccacttagacggcgagg-3. Original backbone was pcDNA3.1(+). These plasmids were generated as part of the Illuminating the Druggable Genome (IDG) program sponsored by the NIH Common Fund. The goal of this program is to identify, gather, and distribute information and resources for proteins that currently are not well-studied yet belong to commonly drug-targeted protein families: protein kinases, non-olfactory G-protein coupled receptors (GPCRs), and ion channels. The IDG program is designed to develop fundamental research tools for understudied proteins, elucidate their function, and disseminate the IDG-related resources and data to the greater scientific community.
How to cite: TACR3-Tango was a gift from Bryan Roth (Addgene plasmid # 66516 ; http://n2t.net/addgene:66516 ; RRID:Addgene_66516)
