LOCUS       Exported 6632 bp ds-DNA linear SYN 17-JUN-2021
DEFINITION  Expression of G protein-coupled receptors for PRESTO-Tango: parallel
            receptorome expression and screening via transcriptional output,
            with transcriptional activation following arrestin translocation.
ACCESSION   .
VERSION     .
KEYWORDS    TACR3-Tango
SOURCE      synthetic DNA construct
  ORGANISM  synthetic DNA construct
REFERENCE   1 (bases 1 to 6632)
  AUTHORS   Kroeze WK, Sassano MF, Huang XP, Lansu K, McCorvy JD, Giguere PM,
            Sciaky N, Roth BL
  TITLE     PRESTO-Tango as an open-source resource for interrogation of the
            druggable human GPCRome.
  JOURNAL   Nat Struct Mol Biol. 2015 May;22(5):362-9. doi: 10.1038/nsmb.3014.
            Epub 2015 Apr 20.
  PUBMED    25895059
REFERENCE   2 (bases 1 to 6632)
  AUTHORS   .
  TITLE     Direct Submission
  JOURNAL   Exported Jun 17, 2021 from SnapGene Server 1.1.58
            http://www.snapgene.com
FEATURES             Location/Qualifiers
     source          1..6632
                     /organism="synthetic DNA construct"
                     /mol_type="other DNA"
     primer_bind     complement(44..63)
                     /label=pRS-marker
                     /note="pRS vectors, use to sequence yeast selectable
                     marker"
     enhancer        235..614
                     /label=CMV enhancer
                     /note="human cytomegalovirus immediate early enhancer"
     promoter        615..818
                     /label=CMV promoter
                     /note="human cytomegalovirus (CMV) immediate early
                     promoter"
     primer_bind     769..789
                     /label=CMV-F
                     /note="Human CMV immediate early promoter, forward primer"
     primer_bind     863..882
                     /label=T7
                     /note="T7 promoter, forward primer"
     promoter        863..881
                     /label=T7 promoter
                     /note="promoter for bacteriophage T7 RNA polymerase"
     CDS             1187..2188
                     /codon_start=1
                     /product="tetracycline-controlled transactivator,
                     comprising a fusion of the tetracycline repressor TetR with
                     the C-terminal activation domain of herpes simplex virus
                     VP16"
                     /label=tTA
                     /note="In the Tet-Off(R) system, tTA binds to the
                     Tet-responsive element and stimulates transcription only in
                     the absence of tetracycline or doxycycline."
                     /translation="RLDKSKVINSALELLNEVGIEGLTTRKLAQKLGVEQPTLYWHVKN
                     KRALLDALAIEMLDRHHTHFCPLEGESWQDFLRNNAKSFRCALLSHRDGAKVHLGTRPT
                     EKQYETLENQLAFLCQQGFSLENALYALSAVGHFTLGCVLEDQEHQVAKEERETPTTDS
                     MPPLLRQAIELFDHQGAEPAFLFGLELIICGLEKQLKCESGSAYSRARTKNNYGSTIEG
                     LLDLPDDDAPEEAGLAAPRLSFLPAGHTRRLSTAPPTDVSLGDELHLDGEDVAMAHADA
                     LDDFDLDMLGDGDSPGPGFTPHDSAPYGALDMADFEFEQMFTDALGIDEYGG"
     primer_bind     complement(1254..1273)
                     /label=Tet-R
                     /note="Tetracycline resistance gene, reverse primer"
     primer_bind     complement(2226..2243)
                     /label=BGH-rev
                     /note="Bovine growth hormone terminator, reverse primer.
                     Also called BGH reverse"
     polyA_signal    2232..2456
                     /label=bGH poly(A) signal
                     /note="bovine growth hormone polyadenylation signal"
     rep_origin      2502..2930
                     /direction=RIGHT
                     /label=f1 ori
                     /note="f1 bacteriophage origin of replication; arrow
                     indicates direction of (+) strand synthesis"
     primer_bind     complement(2589..2608)
                     /label=F1ori-R
                     /note="F1 origin, reverse primer"
     primer_bind     2799..2820
                     /label=F1ori-F
                     /note="F1 origin, forward primer"
     primer_bind     complement(2939..2959)
                     /label=pBABE 3'
                     /note="SV40 enhancer, reverse primer for pBABE vectors"
     promoter        2944..3273
                     /label=SV40 promoter
                     /note="SV40 enhancer and early promoter"
     rep_origin      3124..3259
                     /label=SV40 ori
                     /note="SV40 origin of replication"
     primer_bind     3186..3205
                     /label=SV40pro-F
                     /note="SV40 promoter/origin, forward primer"
     CDS             3340..4134
                     /codon_start=1
                     /gene="aph(3')-II (or nptII)"
                     /product="aminoglycoside phosphotransferase from Tn5"
                     /label=NeoR/KanR
                     /note="confers resistance to neomycin, kanamycin, and G418
                     (Geneticin(R))"
                     /translation="MIEQDGLHAGSPAAWVERLFGYDWAQQTIGCSDAAVFRLSAQGRP
                     VLFVKTDLSGALNELQDEAARLSWLATTGVPCAAVLDVVTEAGRDWLLLGEVPGQDLLS
                     SHLAPAEKVSIMADAMRRLHTLDPATCPFDHQAKHRIERARTRMEAGLVDQDDLDEEHQ
                     GLAPAELFARLKARMPDGEDLVVTHGDACLPNIMVENGRFSGFIDCGRLGVADRYQDIA
                     LATRDIAEELGGEWADRFLVLYGIAAPDSQRIAFYRLLDEFF"
     primer_bind     complement(3394..3413)
                     /label=Neo-R
                     /note="Neomycin resistance gene, reverse primer"
     primer_bind     4004..4023
                     /label=Neo-F
                     /note="Neomycin resistance gene, forward primer"
     polyA_signal    4308..4429
                     /label=SV40 poly(A) signal
                     /note="SV40 polyadenylation signal"
     primer_bind     complement(4345..4364)
                     /label=SV40pA-R
                     /note="SV40 polyA, reverse primer"
     primer_bind     4399..4418
                     /label=EBV-rev
                     /note="SV40 polyA terminator, reverse primer"
     primer_bind     complement(4478..4494)
                     /label=M13 rev
                     /note="common sequencing primer, one of multiple similar
                     variants"
     primer_bind     complement(4478..4494)
                     /label=M13 Reverse
                     /note="In lacZ gene. Also called M13-rev"
     primer_bind     complement(4491..4513)
                     /label=M13/pUC Reverse
                     /note="In lacZ gene"
     protein_bind    4502..4518
                     /label=lac operator
                     /bound_moiety="lac repressor encoded by lacI"
                     /note="The lac repressor binds to the lac operator to
                     inhibit transcription in E. coli. This inhibition can be
                     relieved by adding lactose or
                     isopropyl-beta-D-thiogalactopyranoside (IPTG)."
     promoter        complement(4526..4556)
                     /label=lac promoter
                     /note="promoter for the E. coli lac operon"
     protein_bind    4571..4592
                     /label=CAP binding site
                     /bound_moiety="E. coli catabolite activator protein"
                     /note="CAP binding activates transcription in the presence
                     of cAMP."
     primer_bind     complement(4709..4726)
                     /label=L4440
                     /note="L4440 vector, forward primer"
     rep_origin      complement(4880..5465)
                     /direction=LEFT
                     /label=ori
                     /note="high-copy-number ColE1/pMB1/pBR322/pUC origin of
                     replication"
     primer_bind     complement(4960..4979)
                     /label=pBR322ori-F
                     /note="pBR322 origin, forward primer"
     CDS             complement(5636..6496)
                     /codon_start=1
                     /gene="bla"
                     /product="beta-lactamase"
                     /label=AmpR
                     /note="confers resistance to ampicillin, carbenicillin, and
                     related antibiotics"
                     /translation="MSIQHFRVALIPFFAAFCLPVFAHPETLVKVKDAEDQLGARVGYI
                     ELDLNSGKILESFRPEERFPMMSTFKVLLCGAVLSRIDAGQEQLGRRIHYSQNDLVEYS
                     PVTEKHLTDGMTVRELCSAAITMSDNTAANLLLTTIGGPKELTAFLHNMGDHVTRLDRW
                     EPELNEAIPNDERDTTMPVAMATTLRKLLTGELLTLASRQQLIDWMEADKVAGPLLRSA
                     LPAGWFIADKSGAGERGSRGIIAALGPDGKPSRIVVIYTTGSQATMDERNRQIAEIGAS
                     LIKHW"
     primer_bind     6259..6278
                     /label=Amp-R
                     /note="Ampicillin resistance gene, reverse primer"
     promoter        complement(6497..6601)
                     /gene="bla"
                     /label=AmpR promoter
ORIGIN
        1 gacggatcgg gagatctccc gatcccctat ggtgcactct cagtacaatc tgctctgatg
       61 ccgcatagtt aagccagtat ctgctccctg cttgtgtgtt ggaggtcgct gagtagtgcg
      121 cgagcaaaat ttaagctaca acaaggcaag gcttgaccga caattgcatg aagaatctgc
      181 ttagggttag gcgttttgcg ctgcttcgcg atgtacgggc cagatatacg cgttgacatt
      241 gattattgac tagttattaa tagtaatcaa ttacggggtc attagttcat agcccatata
      301 tggagttccg cgttacataa cttacggtaa atggcccgcc tggctgaccg cccaacgacc
      361 cccgcccatt gacgtcaata atgacgtatg ttcccatagt aacgccaata gggactttcc
      421 attgacgtca atgggtggag tatttacggt aaactgccca cttggcagta catcaagtgt
      481 atcatatgcc aagtacgccc cctattgacg tcaatgacgg taaatggccc gcctggcatt
      541 atgcccagta catgacctta tgggactttc ctacttggca gtacatctac gtattagtca
      601 tcgctattac catggtgatg cggttttggc agtacatcaa tgggcgtgga tagcggtttg
      661 actcacgggg atttccaagt ctccacccca ttgacgtcaa tgggagtttg ttttggcacc
      721 aaaatcaacg ggactttcca aaatgtcgta acaactccgc cccattgacg caaatgggcg
      781 gtaggcgtgt acggtgggag gtctatataa gcagagctct ctggctaact agagaaccca
      841 ctgcttactg gcttatcgaa attaatacga ctcactatag ggagacccaa gctggctagc
      901 gtttaaactt aagcttggta ccgagctcgg atccactagt ccagtgtggt ggaattctgc
      961 agatatccag cacagtggcg gccgcgccac catgaagacg atcatcgccc tgagctacat
     1021 cttctgcctg gtattcgccg actacaagga cgatgatgac gccagcatcg ataccggtgg
     1081 acgcacccca cccagcctgg gtccccaaga tgagtcctgc accaccgcca gctcctccct
     1141 ggccaaggac acttcatcga ccggtgagaa cctgtacttc cagctaagat tagataaaag
     1201 taaagtgatt aacagcgcat tagagctgct taatgaggtc ggaatcgaag gtttaacaac
     1261 ccgtaaactc gcccagaagc taggtgtaga gcagcctaca ttgtattggc atgtaaaaaa
     1321 taagcgggct ttgctcgacg ccttagccat tgagatgtta gataggcacc atactcactt
     1381 ttgcccttta gaaggggaaa gctggcaaga ttttttacgt aataacgcta aaagttttag
     1441 atgtgcttta ctaagtcatc gcgatggagc aaaagtacat ttaggtacac ggcctacaga
     1501 aaaacagtat gaaactctcg aaaatcaatt agccttttta tgccaacaag gtttttcact
     1561 agagaatgca ttatatgcac tcagcgctgt ggggcatttt actttaggtt gcgtattgga
     1621 agatcaagag catcaagtcg ctaaagaaga aagggaaaca cctactactg atagtatgcc
     1681 gccattatta cgacaagcta tcgaattatt tgatcaccaa ggtgcagagc cagccttctt
     1741 attcggcctt gaattgatca tatgcggatt agaaaaacaa cttaaatgtg aaagtgggtc
     1801 cgcgtacagc cgcgcgcgta cgaaaaacaa ttacgggtct accatcgagg gcctgctcga
     1861 tctcccggac gacgacgccc ccgaagaggc ggggctggcg gctccgcgcc tgtcctttct
     1921 ccccgcggga cacacgcgca gactgtcgac ggcccccccg accgatgtca gcctggggga
     1981 cgagctccac ttagacggcg aggacgtggc gatggcgcat gccgacgcgc tagacgattt
     2041 cgatctggac atgttggggg acggggattc cccgggtccg ggatttaccc cccacgactc
     2101 cgccccctac ggcgctctgg atatggccga cttcgagttt gagcagatgt ttaccgatgc
     2161 ccttggaatt gacgagtacg gtgggtagct cgagtctaga gggcccgttt aaacccgctg
     2221 atcagcctcg actgtgcctt ctagttgcca gccatctgtt gtttgcccct cccccgtgcc
     2281 ttccttgacc ctggaaggtg ccactcccac tgtcctttcc taataaaatg aggaaattgc
     2341 atcgcattgt ctgagtaggt gtcattctat tctggggggt ggggtggggc aggacagcaa
     2401 gggggaggat tgggaagaca atagcaggca tgctggggat gcggtgggct ctatggcttc
     2461 tgaggcggaa agaaccagct ggggctctag ggggtatccc cnnnnnnnnn nnnnnnnnnn
     2521 nnnnnnnnnn nnnnnnnnnn nnnnnnnnnn nnnnnnnnnn nnnnnnnnnn nnnnnnnnnn
     2581 nnnnnnnnnn nnnnnnnnnn nnnnnnnnnn nnnnnnnnnn nnnnncnnnn nnnnnnnnnn
     2641 nnnnnnnnnn nnnnnnnnnn nnnnnnnnnn nnnnnnnnnn nnnnnnnnnn nnnnnnnnnn
     2701 nnnnnnnnnn nnnnnnnann nnnnnnnnnn nnnnnnnnnn nnnnnnnnnn nnnnnnnnnn
     2761 nnnnnnncct ttgacgttgg agtccacgtt ctttaatagt ggactcttgt tccaaactgg
     2821 aacaacactc aaccctatct cggtctattc ttttgattta taagggattt tgccgatttc
     2881 ggcctattgg ttaaaaaatg agctgattta acaaaaattt aacgcgaatt aattctgtgg
     2941 aatgtgtgtc agttagggtg tggaaagtcc ccaggctccc cagcaggcag aagtatgcaa
     3001 agcatgcatc tcaattagtc agcaaccagg tgtggaaagt ccccaggctc cccagcaggc
     3061 agaagtatgc aaagcatgca tctcaattag tcagcaacca tagtcccgcc cctaactccg
     3121 cccatcccgc ccctaactcc gcccagttcc gcccattctc cgccccatgg ctgactaatt
     3181 ttttttattt atgcagaggc cgaggccgcc tctgcctctg agctattcca gaagtagtga
     3241 ggaggctttt ttggaggcct aggcttttgc aaaaagctcc cgggagcttg tatatccatt
     3301 ttcggatctg atcaagagac aggatgagga tcgtttcgca tgattgaaca agatggattg
     3361 cacgcaggtt ctccggccgc ttgggtggag aggctattcg gctatgactg ggcacaacag
     3421 acaatcggct gctctgatgc cgccgtgttc cggctgtcag cgcaggggcg cccggttctt
     3481 tttgtcaaga ccgacctgtc cggtgccctg aatgaactgc aggacgaggc agcgcggcta
     3541 tcgtggctgg ccacgacggg cgttccttgc gcagctgtgc tcgacgttgt cactgaagcg
     3601 ggaagggact ggctgctatt gggcgaagtg ccggggcagg atctcctgtc atctcacctt
     3661 gctcctgccg agaaagtatc catcatggct gatgcaatgc ggcggctgca tacgcttgat
     3721 ccggctacct gcccattcga ccaccaagcg aaacatcgca tcgagcgagc acgtactcgg
     3781 atggaagccg gtcttgtcga tcaggatgat ctggacgaag agcatcaggg gctcgcgcca
     3841 gccgaactgt tcgccaggct caaggcgcgc atgcccgacg gcgaggatct cgtcgtgacc
     3901 catggcgatg cctgcttgcc gaatatcatg gtggaaaatg gccgcttttc tggattcatc
     3961 gactgtggcc ggctgggtgt ggcggaccgc tatcaggaca tagcgttggc tacccgtgat
     4021 attgctgaag agcttggcgg cgaatgggct gaccgcttcc tcgtgcttta cggtatcgcc
     4081 gctcccgatt cgcagcgcat cgccttctat cgccttcttg acgagttctt ctgagcggga
     4141 ctctggggtt cgaaatgacc gaccaagcga cgcccaacct gccatcacga gatttcgatt
     4201 ccaccgccgc cttctatgaa aggttgggct tcggaatcgt tttccgggac gccggctgga
     4261 tgatcctcca gcgcggggat ctcatgctgg agttcttcgc ccaccccaac ttgtttattg
     4321 cagcttataa tggttacaaa taaagcaata gcatcacaaa tttcacaaat aaagcatttt
     4381 tttcactgca ttctagttgt ggtttgtcca aactcatcaa tgtatcttat catgtctgta
     4441 taccgtcgac ctctagctag agcttggcgt aatcatggtc atagctgttt cctgtgtgaa
     4501 attgttatcc gctcacaatt ccacacaaca tacgagccgg aagcataaag tgtaaagcct
     4561 ggggtgccta atgagtgagc taactcacat taattgcgtt gcgctcactg cccgctttcc
     4621 agtcgggaaa cctgtcgtgc cagctgcatt aatgaatcgg ccaacgcgcg gggagaggcg
     4681 gtttgcgtat tgggcgctct tccgcttcct cgctcactga ctcgctgcgc tcggtcgttc
     4741 ggctgcggcg agcggtatca gctcactcaa aggcggtaat acggttatcc acagaatcag
     4801 gggataacgc aggaaagaac atgtgagcaa aaggccagca aaaggccagg aaccgtaaaa
     4861 aggccgcgtt gctggcgttt ttccataggc tccgcccccc tgacgagcat cacaaaaatc
     4921 gacgctcaag tcagaggtgg cgaaacccga caggactata aagataccag gcgtttcccc
     4981 ctggaagctc cctcgtgcgc tctcctgttc cgaccctgcc gcttaccgga tacctgtccg
     5041 cctttctccc ttcgggaagc gtggcgcttt ctcatagctc acgctgtagg tatctcagtt
     5101 cggtgtaggt cgttcgctcc aagctgggct gtgtgcacga accccccgtt cagcccgacc
     5161 gctgcgcctt atccggtaac tatcgtcttg agtccaaccc ggtaagacac gacttatcgc
     5221 cactggcagc agccactggt aacaggatta gcagagcgag gtatgtaggc ggtgctacag
     5281 agttcttgaa gtggtggcct aactacggct acactagaag aacagtattt ggtatctgcg
     5341 ctctgctgaa gccagttacc ttcggaaaaa gagttggtag ctcttgatcc ggcaaacaaa
     5401 ccaccgctgg tagcggtttt tttgtttgca agcagcagat tacgcgcaga aaaaaaggat
     5461 ctcaagaaga tcctttgatc ttttctacgg ggtctgacgc tcagtggaac gaaaactcac
     5521 gttaagggat tttggtcatg agattatcaa aaaggatctt cacctagatc cttttaaatt
     5581 aaaaatgaag ttttaaatca atctaaagta tatatgagta aacttggtct gacagttacc
     5641 aatgcttaat cagtgaggca cctatctcag cgatctgtct atttcgttca tccatagttg
     5701 cctgactccc cgtcgtgtag ataactacga tacgggaggg cttaccatct ggccccagtg
     5761 ctgcaatgat accgcgagac ccacgctcac cggctccaga tttatcagca ataaaccagc
     5821 cagccggaag ggccgagcgc agaagtggtc ctgcaacttt atccgcctcc atccagtcta
     5881 ttaattgttg ccgggaagct agagtaagta gttcgccagt taatagtttg cgcaacgttg
     5941 ttgccattgc tacaggcatc gtggtgtcac gctcgtcgtt tggtatggct tcattcagct
     6001 ccggttccca acgatcaagg cgagttacat gatcccccat gttgtgcaaa aaagcggtta
     6061 gctccttcgg tcctccgatc gttgtcagaa gtaagttggc cgcagtgtta tcactcatgg
     6121 ttatggcagc actgcataat tctcttactg tcatgccatc cgtaagatgc ttttctgtga
     6181 ctggtgagta ctcaaccaag tcattctgag aatagtgtat gcggcgaccg agttgctctt
     6241 gcccggcgtc aatacgggat aataccgcgc cacatagcag aactttaaaa gtgctcatca
     6301 ttggaaaacg ttcttcgggg cgaaaactct caaggatctt accgctgttg agatccagtt
     6361 cgatgtaacc cactcgtgca cccaactgat cttcagcatc ttttactttc accagcgttt
     6421 ctgggtgagc aaaaacagga aggcaaaatg ccgcaaaaaa gggaataagg gcgacacgga
     6481 aatgttgaat actcatactc ttcctttttc aatattattg aagcatttat cagggttatt
     6541 gtctcatgag cggatacata tttgaatgta tttagaaaaa taaacaaata ggggttccgc
     6601 gcacatttcc ccgaaaagtg ccacctgacg tc
//
